Addgene plasmid #39067: VRK1
Purpose: Bacterial expression for structure determination; may not be full ORF
Depositing lab: Nicola Burgess-Brown. Depositing organization: University of Oxford.
Backbone
  Vector backbone: pNIC28-Bsa4
  Backbone manufacturer: SGC
  Vector type: Bacterial Expression
Growth in bacteria
  Bacterial resistance: Kanamycin, 50 μg/mL
  Growth temperature: 37°C
  Growth strain: Mach1
  Copy number: Low Copy
Gene/Insert
  Gene/Insert name: VRK1 (alt names: vaccinia related kinase 1; PDB:3OP5)
  Species: H. sapiens (human)
  Insert size (bp): 1183
  Mutation: Surface mutant for crystallisation K34A, K35A, E36A, E212A, K214A, E215A, E292A, K293A, K294A, K359A, K360A, E361A
  Entrez Gene: VRK1 (a.k.a. PCH1, PCH1A)
  Tag / fusion protein: His Tev (N terminal on insert)
  Cloning method: Ligation Independent Cloning
  Sequencing primers: 5′ T7; 3′ T7-term
Terms and licenses: Academic/Nonprofit Terms; Industry Terms: Not Available to Industry
How to cite: VRK1 was a gift from Nicola Burgess-Brown (Addgene plasmid # 39067 ; http://n2t.net/addgene:39067 ; RRID:Addgene_39067)
