[The description below was written by a language model from this plasmid's Addgene catalogue record.]
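Description:
VRK1 is a bacterial expression plasmid built on the pNIC28-Bsa4 backbone from the SGC. It was made to produce recombinant human vaccinia related kinase 1 for structure determination. It is propagated in E. coli as a low-copy plasmid under kanamycin selection. The record does not give the origin of replication or state the promoter. However, the listed sequencing primers (T7 forward and T7 terminator) suggest that the insert lies between T7 promoter and terminator elements. That layout is typical of vectors induced in hosts that express T7 RNA polymerase.

The insert is about 1.18 kb of human VRK1 coding sequence, introduced by ligation independent cloning. The record warns that it may not be the full open reading frame, as is common for crystallography constructs trimmed to a well-behaved domain. The protein carries an N-terminal His tag followed by a TEV protease cleavage site, so it can be purified by immobilised metal affinity chromatography and the tag then removed.

The construct is a surface mutant designed for crystallisation. Four clusters of lysine and glutamate residues are replaced with alanine: K34A/K35A/E36A, E212A/K214A/E215A, E292A/K293A/K294A and K359A/K360A/E361A. Swapping flexible, charged surface side chains for alanine in this way is a surface entropy reduction strategy, used to favour crystal lattice contacts. The record links the construct to a deposited PDB structure, consistent with its use for producing VRK1 protein for crystallographic and related biochemical or biophysical work. Because of the twelve substitutions, the product is not the wild-type protein.
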