>Addgene plasmid #39067 | VRK1 | depositor partial sequence | sequence record 49125 | VRK1 sequence 1183 bps
ATGCACCATCATCATCATCATTCTTCTGGTGTAGATCTGGGTACCGAGAACCTGTACTTCCAATCCATGC
GTGTAAAAGCAGCTCAAGCTGGAAGACAGAGCTCTGCAAAGAGACATCTTGCAGAACAATTTGCAGTTGG
AGAGATAATAACTGACATGGCAGCAGCGGCATGGAAAGTAGGATTACCCATTGGCCAAGGAGGCTTTGGC
TGTATATATCTTGCTGATATGAATTCTTCAGAGTCAGTTGGCAGTGATGCACCTTGTGTTGTAAAAGTGG
AACCCAGTGACAATGGACCTCTTTTTACTGAATTAAAGTTCTACCAACGAGCTGCAAAACCAGAGCAAAT
TCAGAAATGGATTCGTACCCGTAAGCTGAAGTACCTGGGTGTTCCTAAGTATTGGGGGTCTGGTCTACAT
GACAAAAATGGAAAAAGTTACAGGTTTATGATAATGGATCGCTTTGGGAGTGACCTTCAGAAAATATATG
AAGCAAATGCCAAAAGGTTTTCTCGGAAAACTGTCTTGCAGCTAAGCTTAAGAATTCTGGATATTCTGGA
ATATATTCACGAGCATGAGTATGTGCATGGAGATATCAAGGCCTCAAATCTTCTTCTGAACTACAAGAAT
CCTGACCAGGTGTACTTGGTAGATTATGGCCTTGCTTATCGGTACTGCCCAGAAGGAGTTCATAAAGCAT
ACGCAGCAGACCCCAAAAGATGTCACGATGGCACTATTGAATTCACGAGCATCGATGCACACAATGGCGT
GGCCCCATCAAGACGTGGTGATTTGGAAATACTTGGTTATTGCATGATCCAATGGCTTACTGGCCATCTT
CCTTGGGAGGATAATTTGAAAGATCCTAAATATGTTAGAGATTCCAAAATTAGATACAGAGAAAATATTG
CAAGTTTGATGGACAAATGTTTTCCTGCGGCAAACGCACCAGGTGAAATTGCCAAATACATGGAAACAGT
GAAATTACTAGACTACACTGAAAAACCTCTTTATGAAAATTTACGTGACATTCTTTTGCAAGGACTAAAA
GCTATAGGAAGTAAGGATGATGGCAAATTGGACCTCAGTGTTGTGGAGAATGGAGGTTTGAAAGCAAAAA
CAATAACAAAGAAGCGAGCGGCAGAAATTGAAGAATGACAGTAAAGGTGGATACGGATCCGAA
