>Addgene plasmid #39067 | VRK1 | addgene partial sequence | sequence record 53264 | T7 5'-TAATACGACTCACTATAGGG-3'
GAATATTTTGTTTAACTTTAAGAAGGAGATATACATATGCACCATCATCATCATCATTCTTCTGGTGTAG
ATCTGGGTACCGAGAACCTGTACTTCCAATCCATGCGTGTAAAAGCAGCTCAAGCTGGAAGACAGAGCTC
TGCAAAGAGACATCTTGCAGAACAATTTGCAGTTGGAGAGATAATAACTGACATGGCAGCAGCGGCATGG
AAAGTAGGATTACCCATTGGCCAAGGAGGCTTTGGCTGTATATATCTTGCTGATATGAATTCTTCAGAGT
CAGTTGGCAGTGATGCACCTTGTGTTGTAAAAGTGGAACCAAGTGACAATGGACCTCTTTTTACTGAATT
AAAGTTCTACCAACGAGCTGCAAAACCAGAGCAAATTCAGAAATGGATTCGTACCCGTAAGCTGAAGTAC
CTGGGTGTTCCTAAGTATTGGGGGTCTGGTCTACATGACAAAAATGGAAAAAGTTACAGGTTTATGATAA
TGGATCGCTTTGGGAGTGACCTTCAGAAAATATATGAAGCAAATGCCAAAAGGTTTTCTCGGAAAACTGT
CTTGCAGCTAAGCTTAAGAATTCTGGATATTCTGGAATATATTCACGAGCATGAGTATGTGCATGGAGAT
ATCAAGGCCTCAAATCTTCTTCTGAACTACAAGAATCCTGACCAGGTGTACTTGGTAGATTATGGCCTTG
CTTATCGGTACTGCCCAGAAGGAGTTCATAAAGCATACGCAGCAGACCCCAAAAGATGTCACGATGGCAC
TATTGAATTCACGAGCATCGATGCACACAATGGCGTGGCCCCATCAAGACGTGGTGATTTGGAAATACTT
GGTTATTGCATGATCCAATGGCTTACTGGCCATCTTCCTTGGGAGGATAATTTGAAAGATCCTAAATATG
TTAGAGATTCCAAA
